>Addgene plasmid #25334 | CENTA1 (3FM8) | depositor partial sequence | sequence record 11808 | Author sequence
ATGGCCAAGGAGCGGCGCAGGGCGGTCCTGGAGCTGCTGCAGCGGCCGGGGAACGCGCGCTGCGCGGACT
GCGGCGCCCCGGATCCCGACTGGGCCTCCTACACTCTGGGCGTCTTCATCTGCCTGAGCTGCTCGGGAAT
CCACCGGAATATCCCCCAGGTCAGCAAGGTGAAGTCCGTCCGCCTGGACGCCTGGGAGGAGGCCCAAGTG
GAGTTCATGGCCTCCCACGGGAACGACGCCGCGAGAGCCAGGTTTGAGTCCAAAGTACCCTCCTTCTACT
ACCGGCCCACGCCCTCCGACTGCCAGCTCCTTCGAGAGCAGTGGATCCGGGCCAAGTACGAGCGACAGGA
GTTCATCTACCCGGAGAAGCAGGAGCCCTACTCGGCAGGGTACCGTGAGGGTTTTCTCTGGAAGCGTGGC
CGGGACAACGGGCAGTTTTTGAGCCGGAAGTTTGTGCTGACAGAACGAGAGGGTGCTCTGAAGTATTTCA
ACAGAAATGATGCCAAGGAGCCCAAGGCCGTGATGAAGATCGAGCACCTGAACGCCACCTTCCAGCCGGC
CAAGATCGGCCACCCCCACGGCCTGCAGGTCACCTACCTGAAGGACAACAGCACCCGTAACATCTTCATC
TACCATGAGGACGGGAAGGAGATTGTGGACTGGTTCAATGCACTCCGAGCTGCTCGCTTCCACTACCTGC
AGGTGGCATTCCCAGGGGCCAGCGACGCAGATCTGGTGCCAAAGCTCTCCAGGAACTACCTGAAGGAAGG
CTACATGGAGAAGACGGGGCCCAAGCAAACGGAAGGCTTCCGGAAGCGCTGGTTCACCATGGATGACCGC
AGGCTCATGTACTTCAAAGACCCCCTGGACGCCTTCGCCCGAGGGGAAGTCTTCATTGGCAGCAAGGAGA
GTGGCTACACGGTGCTGCATGGGTTCCCGCCGTCCACCCAGGGCCACCACTGGCCACATGGCATCACCAT
CGTCACGCCCGACCGCAAGTTTCTGTTTGCCTGCGAGACGGAGTCCGACCAGAGGGAGTGGGTGGCGGCC
TTCCAGAAGGCGGTGGACAGGCCCATGCTGCCCCAGGAGTACGCAGTGGAGGCGCACTTCAAGCATAAAC
CT
