>Addgene plasmid #25334 | CENTA1 (3FM8) | addgene partial sequence | sequence record 31418 | 25334 with pGEX-5
TCGGAGGTTATCCATGGGCAGCAGCCATCATCATCATCATCACAGCAGCGGCCTGGTTCCGCGTGNTATT
ATGGCCAAGGAGCGGCGCAGGGCGGTCCTGGAGCTGCTGCAGCGGCCGGGGAACGCGCGCTGCGCGGACT
GCGGCGCCCCGGATCCCGACTGGGCCTCCTACACTCTGGGCGTCTTCATCTGCCTGAGCTGCTCGGGAAT
CCACCGGAATATCCCCCAGGTCAGCAAGGTGAAGTCCGTCCGCCTGGACGCCTGGGAGGAGGCCCAAGTG
GAGTTCATGGCCTCCCACGGGAACGACGCCGCGAGAGCCAGGTTTGAGTCCAAAGTACCCTCCTTCTACT
ACCGGCCCACGCCCTCCGACTGCCAGCTCCTTCGAGAGCAGTGGATCCGGGCCAAGTACGAGCGACAGGA
GTTCATCTACCCGGAGAAGCAGGAGCCCTACTCGGCAGGGTACCGTGAGGGTTTTCTCTGGAAGCGTGGC
CGGGACAACGGGCAGTTTTTGAGCCGGAAGTTTGTGCTGACAGAACGAGAGGGTGCTCTGAAGTATTTCA
ACAGAAATGATGCCAAGGAGCCCAAGGCCGTGATGAAGATCGAGCACCTGAACGCCACCTTCCAGCCGGC
CAAGATCGGCCACCCCCACGGCCTGCAGGTCACCTACCTGAAGGACAACAGCACCCGTAACATCTTCATC
TACCATGAGGACGGGAAGGAGATTGTGGACTGGTTCAATGCACTCCGAGCTGCTCGCTTCCACTACCTGC
AGGTGGCATTCCCAGGGGCCAGCGACGCAGATCTGGTGCCAAAGCTCTCCAGGAACTACCTGAAGGAAGG
CTACAT
