>Addgene plasmid #25334 | CENTA1 (3FM8) | addgene partial sequence | sequence record 31419 | 25334 with T7
TCTGAATATTTTGTTTACTTTAAGAAGGAGATATACATATGTCCCCTATACTAGGTTATTGGAAAATTAA
GGGCCTTGTGCAACCCACTCGACTTCTTTTGGAATATCTTGAAGAAAAATATGAAGAGCATTTGTATGAG
CGCGATGAAGGTGATAAATGGCGAAACAAAAAGTTTGAATTGGGTTTGGAGTTTCCCAATCTTCCTTATT
ATATTGATGGTGATGTTAAATTAACACAGTCTATGGCCATCATACGTTATATAGCTGACAAGCACAACAT
GTTGGGTGGTTGTCCAAAAGAGCGTGCAGAGATTTCAATGCTTGAAGGAGCGGTTTTGGATATTAGATAC
GGTGTTTCGAGAATTGCATATAGTAAAGACTTTGAAACTCTCAAAGTTGATTTTCTTAGCAAGCTACCTG
AAATGCTGAAAATGTTCGAAGATCGTTTATGTCATAAAACATATTTAAATGGTGATCATGTAACCCATCC
TGACTTCATGTTGTATGACGCTCTTGATGTTGTTTTATACATGGACCCAATGTGCCTGGATGCGTTCCCA
AAATTAGTTTGTTTTAAAAAACGTATTGAAGCTATCCCACAAATTGATAAGTACTTGAAATCCAGCAAGT
ATATAGCATGGCCTTTGCAGGGCTGGCAAGCCACGTTTGGTGGTGGCGACCATCCTCCAAAATCGGATGG
TTCATCCATGGGCAGCAGCCATCATCATCATCATCACAGCAGCGGCCTGGTTCCGCGTGGTAGTATGGCC
AAGGAGCGGCGCAGGGCGGTCCTGGAGCTGCTGCAGCGGCCGGGGAACGCGCGCTGCGCGGACTGCGGCG
CCCCGGATCCCGACTGGGCCTCCTACACTCTGGGCGTCTTCATCTGCCTGAGCTGCTC
