[The description below was written by a language model from this plasmid's Addgene catalogue record.]
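Description:
CENTA1 (3FM8) is a bacterial expression plasmid built on pET28GST-LIC, a 7325 bp backbone from a structural genomics consortium. It was made to produce recombinant human centaurin alpha-1 for structure determination. It confers kanamycin resistance and is recorded as low copy, with DH5alpha as the propagation strain. The record includes no feature table, so the origin of replication, promoter and other backbone elements are not explicitly listed. The recommended sequencing primers, T7 forward and T7 terminator, indicate that the insert sits between a T7 promoter and T7 terminator, the usual pET arrangement in which transcription depends on T7 RNA polymerase supplied by an appropriate expression host.

The 1122 bp insert encodes residues M1 to P374 of human CENTA1, now designated ADAP1 and also known as GCS1L or p42IP4. An alternative name in the record calls this full-length centaurin alpha-1, although the generic purpose statement cautions that constructs in this series may not carry the complete ORF. The protein is expressed with GST and His tags, both N-terminal to the insert, which allow affinity purification on glutathione or immobilised-metal resins; GST fusions are also commonly used to improve solubility. The relative order of the two tags and the presence of any protease cleavage site are not stated. The backbone name refers to ligation-independent cloning, but the catalogue lists the cloning method as restriction enzyme. The depositor links the construct to the Protein Data Bank entry 3FM8, so its documented use is making protein for that structure. It should also suit other work that needs purified centaurin alpha-1.
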