Addgene plasmid #25334: CENTA1 (3FM8)
Purpose: Bacterial expression for structure determination; may not be full ORF
Depositing lab: Cheryl Arrowsmith. Depositing organization: University of Toronto.
Backbone
  Vector backbone: pET28GST-LIC
  Backbone manufacturer: SGC
  Backbone size w/o insert (bp): 7325
  Vector type: Bacterial Expression
Growth in bacteria
  Bacterial resistance: Kanamycin, 50 μg/mL
  Growth temperature: 37°C
  Growth strain: DH5alpha
  Copy number: Low Copy
Gene/Insert
  Gene/Insert name: CENTA1:M1-P374 (alt names: PDB: 3FM8; full-length centaurin alpha-1; CENTA1)
  Species: H. sapiens (human)
  Insert size (bp): 1122
  Mutation: amino acid residues M1-P374
  Entrez Gene: ADAP1 (a.k.a. CENTA1, GCS1L, p42IP4)
  Tag / fusion protein: GST (N terminal on insert); His (N terminal on insert)
  Cloning method: Restriction Enzyme
  Sequencing primers: 5′ T7; 3′ T7-term
Terms and licenses: Academic/Nonprofit Terms; Industry Terms: Not Available to Industry
Depositor comments: PDB: 3FM8. http://www.thesgc.org/structures/3FM8/
How to cite: CENTA1 (3FM8) was a gift from Cheryl Arrowsmith (Addgene plasmid # 25334 ; http://n2t.net/addgene:25334 ; RRID:Addgene_25334)
